>Addgene plasmid #55060 | mCherry-H4-23 | depositor partial sequence | sequence record 85444 | insert sequence
GACGTCAGATCCGCTAGCCGCCACC
[309 nt withheld, positions 26-334]
GATCTCGAGCTCAAGCTTCGAATTCTGCAGTCGACGGTACCGCGGGCCCGGGATCCACCGGTCGCCACCA
TGGTGAGCAAGGGCGAGGAGGATAACATGGCCATCATCAAGGAGTTCATGCGCTTCAAGGTGCACATGGA
GGGCTCCGTGAACGGCCACGAGTTCGAGATCGAGGGCGAGGGCGAGGGCCGCCCCTACGAGGGCACCCAG
ACCGCCAAGCTGAAGGTGACCAAGGGTGGCCCCCTGCCCTTCGCCTGGGACATCCTGTCCCCTCAGTTCA
TGTACGGCTCCAAGGCCTACGTGAAGCACCCCGCCGACATCCCCGACTACTTGAAGCTGTCCTTCCCCGA
GGGCTTCAAGTGGGAGCGCGTGATGAACTTCGAGGACGGCGGCGTGGTGACCGTGACCCAGGACTCCTCC
CTGCAGGACGGCGAGTTCATCTACAAGGTGAAGCTGCGCGGCACCAACTTCCCCTCCGACGGCCCCGTAA
TGCAGAAGAAGACCATGGGCTGGGAGGCCTCCTCCGAGCGGATGTACCCCGAGGACGGCGCCCTGAAGGG
CGAGATCAAGCAGAGGCTGAAGCTGAAGGACGGCGGCCACTACGACGCTGAGGTCAAGACCACCTACAAG
GCCAAGAAGCCCGTGCAGCTGCCCGGCGCCTACAACGTCAACATCAAGTTGGACATCACCTCCCACAACG
AGGACTACACCATCGTGGAACAGTACGAACGCGCCGAGGGCCGCCACTCCACCGGCGGCATGGACGAGCT
GTACAAGTAAAGCGGCCGCGACTCTAGATCATAATCAGCCATACCACATT
