>Addgene plasmid #55060 | mCherry-H4-23 | addgene partial sequence | sequence record 105972 | C-ter-GFP 5'-CTCCTCGCCCTTGCTCAC-3'
CCGCGGTACCGTCGACTGCAGAATTCGAAGCTTGAGCTCGAGATC
[309 nt withheld, positions 46-354]
GGTGGCGGCTAGCGGATCTGACGGTTCACTAAACCAGCTCTGCTTATATAGACCTCCCACCGTACACGCC
TACCGCCCATTTGCGTCAATGGGGCGGAGTTGTTACGACATTTTGGAAAGTCCCGTTGATTTTGGTGCCA
AAACAAACTCCCATTGACGTCAATGGGGTGGAGACTTGGAAATCCCCGTGAGTCAAACCGCTATCCACGC
CCATTGATGTACTGCCAAAACCGCATCACCATGGTAATAGCGATGACTAATACGTAGATGTACTGCCAAG
TAGGAAAGTCCCATAAGGTCANGTACTGGGCATAATGCCAGGCGGGCCATTTACCGTCATTGACGTCAAT
AGGGGGCGTACTTGGCATATGATACACTTGATGTACTGCCAAGTGGGCAGTTTACCGTAAATACTCCACC
CATTGAC
