[The description below was written by a language model from this plasmid's Addgene catalogue record.]
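Description:
mCherry-H4-23 is a mammalian expression plasmid that produces human histone H4 (HIST1H4J) fused to the red fluorescent protein mCherry. It is built on an mCherry fusion backbone of about 4.75 kb (excluding the insert). Transcription is driven by the CMV promoter, a strong constitutive viral promoter active in most mammalian cell lines. The listed 3′ sequencing primer suggests that an SV40 polyadenylation signal lies downstream of the coding region. The record places mCherry at the C-terminus of the fusion, contributed by the backbone, so the histone is read first and continues into the fluorophore. The "23" in the name may refer to a linker length, but the record does not say so, and the cloning method is listed as unknown.

In bacteria the plasmid is maintained at high copy number under kanamycin selection. In mammalian cells a neomycin resistance marker allows G418 selection of stable transfectants. No feature table is provided, so the origin of replication and the promoters driving the resistance markers are not documented here.

The construct serves as a fluorescent localization marker for the nucleus. Histone H4 is a core nucleosome component, so the fusion is expected to incorporate into chromatin and label nuclei, and condensed chromosomes during mitosis, in red. The recorded excitation and emission maxima are 587 nm and 610 nm. Typical applications are live- or fixed-cell imaging of nuclear and chromatin organization. It can also provide a red nuclear reference signal alongside green or other spectrally distinct probes.
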