Addgene plasmid #55060: mCherry-H4-23
Purpose: Localization: Nucleus/Histones, Excitation: 587, Emission: 610
Depositing lab: Michael Davidson. Depositing organization: Florida State University, Tallahassee.
Backbone
  Vector backbone: mCherry
  Backbone size w/o insert (bp): 4750
  Vector type: Mammalian Expression
  Selectable markers: Neomycin (select with G418)
Growth in bacteria
  Bacterial resistance: Kanamycin, 50 μg/mL
  Growth temperature: 37°C
  Growth strain: DH5alpha
  Copy number: High Copy
Gene/Insert
  Gene/Insert name: H4 (alt names: Human Histone H4; NM_021968.3)
  Species: H. sapiens (human)
  Entrez Gene: HIST1H4J (a.k.a. H4/e, H4F2iv, H4FE, dJ160A22.2)
  Promoter: CMV
  Tag / fusion protein: mCherry (C terminal on backbone)
  Cloning method: Unknown
  Sequencing primers: 5′ CMV-F; 3′ SV40pA-R
Terms and licenses: Academic/Nonprofit Terms; Industry Terms: Not Available to Industry
Depositor comments: H. sapiens (human) Histone H4. Excitation = 587; Emission = 610
How to cite: mCherry-H4-23 was a gift from Michael Davidson (Addgene plasmid # 55060 ; http://n2t.net/addgene:55060 ; RRID:Addgene_55060)
